>Addgene plasmid #89358 | pKHH030 | addgene full sequence | sequence record 176446 | Addgene NGS Result
GTTGGAGGTCGCTGAGTAGTGCGCGAGCAAAATTTAAGCTACAACAAGGCAAGGCTTGACCGACAATTGC
ATGAAGAATCTGCTTAGGGTTAGGCGTTTTGCGCTGCTTCGCGATGTACGGGCCAGATATACGCGTTGAC
ATTGATTATTGACTAGTTATTAATAGTAATCAATTACGGGGTCATTAGTTCATAGCCCATATATGGAGTT
CCGCGTTACATAACTTACGGTAAATGGCCCGCCTGGCTGACCGCCCAACGACCCCCGCCCATTGACGTCA
ATAATGACGTATGTTCCCATAGTAACGCCAATAGGGACTTTCCATTGACGTCAATGGGTGGAGTATTTAC
GGTAAACTGCCCACTTGGCAGTACATCAAGTGTATCATATGCCAAGTACGCCCCCTATTGACGTCAATGA
CGGTAAATGGCCCGCCTGGCATTATGCCCAGTACATGACCTTATGGGACTTTCCTACTTGGCAGTACATC
TACGTATTAGTCATCGCTATTACCATGGTGATGCGGTTTTGGCAGTACATCAATGGGCGTGGATAGCGGT
TTGACTCACGGGGATTTCCAAGTCTCCACCCCATTGACGTCAATGGGAGTTTGTTTTGGCACCAAAATCA
ACGGGACTTTCCAAAATGTCGTAACAACTCCGCCCCATTGACGCAAATGGGCGGTAGGCGTGTACGGTGG
GAGGTCTATATAAGCAGCGCGTTTTGCCTGTACTGGGTCTCTCTGGTTAGACCAGATCTGAGCCTGGGAG
CTCTCTGGCTAACTAGGGAACCCACTGCTTAAGCCTCAATAAAGCTTGCCTTGAGTGCTTCAAGTAGTGT
GTGCCCGTCTGTTGTGTGACTCTGGTAACTAGAGATCCCTCAGACCCTTTTAGTCAGTGTGGAAAATCTC
TAGCAGTGGCGCCCGAACAGGGACTTGAAAGCGAAAGGGAAACCAGAGGAGCTCTCTCGACGCAGGACTC
GGCTTGCTGAAGCGCGCACGGCAAGAGGCGAGGGGCGGCGACTGGTGAGTACGCCAAAAATTTTGACTAG
CGGAGGCTAGAAGGAGAGAGATGGGTGCGAGAGCGTCAGTATTAAGCGGGGGAGAATTAGATCGCGATGG
GAAAAAATTCGGTTAAGGCCAGGGGGAAAGAAAAAATATAAATTAAAACATATAGTATGGGCAAGCAGGG
AGCTAGAACGATTCGCAGTTAATCCTGGCCTGTTAGAAACATCAGAAGGCTGTAGACAAATACTGGGACA
GCTACAACCATCCCTTCAGACAGGATCAGAAGAACTTAGATCATTATATAATACAGTAGCAACCCTCTAT
TGTGTGCATCAAAGGATAGAGATAAAAGACACCAAGGAAGCTTTAGACAAGATAGAGGAAGAGCAAAACA
AAAGTAAGACCACCGCACAGCAAGCGGCCGGCCGCTGATCTTCAGACCTGGAGGAGGAGATATGAGGGAC
AATTGGAGAAGTGAATTATATAAATATAAAGTAGTAAAAATTGAACCATTAGGAGTAGCACCCACCAAGG
CAAAGAGAAGAGTGGTGCAGAGAGAAAAAAGAGCAGTGGGAATAGGAGCTTTGTTCCTTGGGTTCTTGGG
AGCAGCAGGAAGCACTATGGGCGCAGCGTCAATGACGCTGACGGTACAGGCCAGACAATTATTGTCTGGT
ATAGTGCAGCAGCAGAACAATTTGCTGAGGGCTATTGAGGCGCAACAGCATCTGTTGCAACTCACAGTCT
GGGGCATCAAGCAGCTCCAGGCAAGAATCCTGGCTGTGGAAAGATACCTAAAGGATCAACAGCTCCTGGG
GATTTGGGGTTGCTCTGGAAAACTCATTTGCACCACTGCTGTGCCTTGGAATGCTAGTTGGAGTAATAAA
TCTCTGGAACAGATTTGGAATCACACGACCTGGATGGAGTGGGACAGAGAAATTAACAATTACACAAGCT
TAATACACTCCTTAATTGAAGAATCGCAAAACCAGCAAGAAAAGAATGAACAAGAATTATTGGAATTAGA
TAAATGGGCAAGTTTGTGGAATTGGTTTAACATAACAAATTGGCTGTGGTATATAAAATTATTCATAATG
ATAGTAGGAGGCTTGGTAGGTTTAAGAATAGTTTTTGCTGTACTTTCTATAGTGAATAGAGTTAGGCAGG
GATATTCACCATTATCGTTTCAGACCCACCTCCCAACCCCGAGGGGACCCGACAGGCCCGAAGGAATAGA
AGAAGAAGGTGGAGAGAGAGACAGAGACAGATCCATTCGATTAGTGAACGGATCGGCACTGCGTGCGCCA
ATTCTGCAGACAAATGGCAGTATTCATCCACAATTTTAAAAGAAAAGGGGGGATTGGGGGGTACAGTGCA
GGGGAAAGAATAGTAGACATAATAGCAACAGACATACAAACTAAAGAATTACAAAAACAAATTACAAAAA
TTCAAAATTTTCGGGTTTATTACAGGGACAGCAGAGATCCAGTTTGGTTAGTACCGGGCCCGCTCTCGAG
GCGGCCGCGAGGGCCTATTTCCCATGATTCCTTCATATTTGCATATACGATACAAGGCTGTTAGAGAGAT
AATTGGAATTAATTTGACTGTAAACACAAAGATATTAGTACAAAATACGTGACGTAGAAAGTAATAATTT
CTTGGGTAGTTTGCAGTTTTAAAATTATGTTTTAAAATGGACTATCATATGCTTACCGTAACTTGAAAGT
ATTTCGATTTCTTGGCTTTATATATCTTGTGGAAAGGACGAAACACCGGTGTCTTCGAGAAGACCTGTTT
AAGAGCTAAGCTGGAAACAGCATAGCAAGTTTAAATAAGGCTAGTCCGTTATCAACTTGAAAAAGTGGCA
CCGAGTCGGTGCTTTTTTTCCTAGGGGATCCATTATCTAGAGCGTGGATAACCGTATTACCGCCATGCAT
GTGCCCGTCAGTGGGCAGAGCGCACATCGCCCACAGTCCCCGAGAAGTTGGGGGGAGGGGTCGGCAATTG
AACCGGTGCCTAGAGAAGGTGGCGCGGGGTAAACTGGGAAAGTGATGTCGTGTACTGGCTCCGCCTTTTT
CCCGAGGGTGGGGGAGAACCGTATATAAGTGCAGTAGTCGCCGTGAACGTTCTTTTTCGCAACGGGTTTG
CCGCCAGAACACAGGTAAGTGCCGTGTGTGGTTCCCGCGGGCCTGGCCTCTTTACGGGTTATGGCCCTTG
CGTGCCTTGAATTACTTCCACCTGGCTGCAGTACGTGATTCTTGATCCCGAGCTTCGGGTTGGAAGTGGG
TGGGAGAGTTCGAGGCCTTGCGCTTAAGGAGCCCCTTCGCCTCGTGCTTGAGTTGAGGCCTGGCCTGGGC
GCTGGGGCCGCCGCGTGCGAATCTGGTGGCACCTTCGCGCCTGTCTCGCTGCTTTCGATAAGTCTCTAGC
CATTTAAAATTTTTGATGACCTGCTGCGACGCTTTTTTTCTGGCAAGATAGTCTTGTAAATGCGGGCCAA
GATCTGCACACTGGTATTTCGGTTTTTGGGGCCGCGGGCGGCGACGGGGCCCGTGCGTCCCAGCGCACAT
GTTCGGCGAGGCGGGGCCTGCGAGCGCGGCCACCGAGAATCGGACGGGGGTAGTCTCAAGCTGGCCGGCC
TGCTCTGGTGCCTGGCCTCGCGCCGCCGTGTATCGCCCCGCCCTGGGCGGCAAGGCTGGCCCGGTCGGCA
CCAGTTGCGTGAGCGGAAAGATGGCCGCTTCCCGGCCCTGCTGCAGGGAGCTCAAAATGGAGGACGCGGC
GCTCGGGAGAGCGGGCGGGTGAGTCACCCACACAAAGGAAAAGGGCCTTTCCGTCCTCAGCCGTCGCTTC
ATGTGACTCCACGGAGTACCGGGCGCCGTCCAGGCACCTCGATTAGTTCTCGCGCTTTTGGAGTACGTCG
TCTTTAGGTTGGGGGGAGGGGTTTTATGCGATGGAGTTTCCCCACACTGAGTGGGTGGAGACTGAAGTTA
GGCCAGCTTGGCACTTGATGTAATTCTCCTTGGAATTTGCCCTTTTTGAGTTTGGATCTTGGTTCATTCT
CAAGCCTCAGACAGTGGTTCAAAGTTTTTTTCTTCCATTTCAGGTGTCGTGAGCTAGCCCACCATGACCG
AGTACAAGCCCACGGTGCGCCTCGCCACCCGCGACGACGTCCCCCGGGCCGTACGCACCCTCGCCGCCGC
GTTCGCCGACTACCCCGCCACGCGCCACACCGTCGACCCGGACCGCCACATCGAGCGGGTCACCGAGCTG
CAAGAACTCTTCCTCACGCGCGTCGGGCTCGACATCGGCAAGGTGTGGGTCGCGGACGACGGCGCCGCGG
TGGCGGTCTGGACCACGCCGGAGAGCGTCGAAGCGGGGGCGGTGTTCGCCGAGATCGGCCCGCGCATGGC
CGAGTTGAGCGGTTCCCGGCTGGCCGCGCAGCAACAGATGGAAGGCCTCCTGGCGCCGCACCGGCCCAAG
GAGCCCGCGTGGTTCCTGGCCACCGTCGGCGTCTCGCCCGACCACCAGGGCAAGGGTCTGGGCAGCGCCG
TCGTGCTCCCCGGAGTGGAGGCGGCCGAGCGCGCCGGGGTGCCCGCCTTCCTGGAGACCTCCGCGCCCCG
CAACCTCCCCTTCTACGAGCGGCTCGGCTTCACCGTCACCGCCGACGTCGAGGTGCCCGAAGGACCGCGC
ACCTGGTGCATGACCCGCAAGCCCGGTGCCGGATCGGGAGAGGGCAGAGGAAGTCTGCTAACATGCGGTG
ACGTCGAGGAGAATCCTGGCCCACCGGTCGCCACCATGGTGAGCAAGGGCGAGGAGCTGTTCACCGGGGT
GGTGCCCATCCTGGTCGAGCTGGACGGCGACGTAAACGGCCACAAGTTCAGCGTGTCTGGCGAGGGCGAG
GGCGATGCCACCTACGGCAAGCTGACCCTGAAGTTCATCTGCACCACCGGCAAGCTGCCCGTGCCCTGGC
CCACCCTCGTGACCACCCTGACCTACGGCGTGCAGTGCTTCAGCCGCTACCCCGACCACATGAAGCAGCA
CGACTTCTTCAAGTCCGCCATGCCCGAAGGCTACGTCCAGGAGCGCACCATCTTCTTCAAGGACGACGGC
AACTACAAGACCCGCGCCGAGGTGAAGTTCGAGGGCGACACCCTGGTGAACCGCATCGAGCTGAAGGGCA
TCGACTTCAAGGAGGACGGCAACATCCTGGGGCACAAGCTGGAGTACAACTACAACAGCCACAACGTCTA
TATCATGGCCGACAAGCAGAAGAACGGCATCAAGGCGAACTTCAAGATCCGCCACAACATCGAGGACGGC
AGCGTGCAGCTCGCCGACCACTACCAGCAGAACACCCCCATCGGCGACGGCCCCGTGCTGCTGCCCGACA
ACCACTACCTGAGCACCCAGTCCGCCCTGAGCAAAGACCCCAACGAGAAGCGCGATCACATGGTCCTGCT
GGAGTTCGTGACCGCCGCCGGGATCACTCTCGGCATGGACGAGCTGTACAAGTAATAAGAATTCGTCGAG
GGACCTAATAACTTCGTATAGCATACATTATACGAAGTTATACATGTTTAAGGGTTCCGGTTCCACTAGG
TACAATTCGATATCAAGCTTATCGATAATCAACCTCTGGATTACAAAATTTGTGAAAGATTGACTGGTAT
TCTTAACTATGTTGCTCCTTTTACGCTATGTGGATACGCTGCTTTAATGCCTTTGTATCATGCTATTGCT
TCCCGTATGGCTTTCATTTTCTCCTCCTTGTATAAATCCTGGTTGCTGTCTCTTTATGAGGAGTTGTGGC
CCGTTGTCAGGCAACGTGGCGTGGTGTGCACTGTGTTTGCTGACGCAACCCCCACTGGTTGGGGCATTGC
CACCACCTGTCAGCTCCTTTCCGGGACTTTCGCTTTCCCCCTCCCTATTGCCACGGCGGAACTCATCGCC
GCCTGCCTTGCCCGCTGCTGGACAGGGGCTCGGCTGTTGGGCACTGACAATTCCGTGGTGTTGTCGGGGA
AATCATCGTCCTTTCCTTGGCTGCTCGCCTGTGTTGCCACCTGGATTCTGCGCGGGACGTCCTTCTGCTA
CGTCCCTTCGGCCCTCAATCCAGCGGACCTTCCTTCCCGCGGCCTGCTGCCGGCTCTGCGGCCTCTTCCG
CGACTTCGCCTTCGCCCTCAGACGAGTCGGATCTCCCTTTGGGCCGCCTCCCCGCATCGATACCGTCGAC
CTCGATCGAGACCTAGAAAAACATGGAGCAATCACAAGTAGCAATACAGCAGCTACCAATGCTGATTGTG
CCTGGCTAGAAGCACAAGAGGAGGAGGAGGTGGGTTTTCCAGTCACACCTCAGGTACCTTTAAGACCAAT
GACTTACAAGGCAGCTGTAGATCTTAGCCACTTTTTAAAAGAAAAGGGGGGACTGGAAGGGCTAATTCAC
TCCCAACGAAGTCAAGATATCCTTGATCTGTGGATCTACCACACACAAGGCTACTTCCCTGATTGGCAGA
ACTACACACCAGGGCCAGGGATCAGATATCCACTGACCTTTGGATGGTGCTACAAGCTAGTACCAGTTGA
GCAAGAGAAGGTAGAAGAAGCCAATGAAGGAGAGAACACCCGCTTGTTACACCCTGTGAGCCTGCATGGG
ATGGATGACCCGGAGAGAGAAGTATTAGAGTGGAGGTTTGACAGCCGCCTAGCATTTCATCACATGGCCC
GAGAGCTGCATCCGGACTGTACTGGGTCTCTCTGGTTAGACCAGATCTGAGCCTGGGAGCTCTCTGGCTA
ACTAGGGAACCCACTGCTTAAGCCTCAATAAAGCTTGCCTTGAGTGCTTCAAGTAGTGTGTGCCCGTCTG
TTGTGTGACTCTGGTAACTAGAGATCCCTCAGACCCTTTTAGTCAGTGTGGAAAATCTCTAGCAGCATGT
GAGCAAAAGGCCAGCAAAAGGCCAGGAACCGTAAAAAGGCCGCGTTGCTGGCGTTTTTCCATAGGCTCCG
CCCCCCTGACGAGCATCACAAAAATCGACGCTCAAGTCAGAGGTGGCGAAACCCGACAGGACTATAAAGA
TACCAGGCGTTTCCCCCTGGAAGCTCCCTCGTGCGCTCTCCTGTTCCGACCCTGCCGCTTACCGGATACC
TGTCCGCCTTTCTCCCTTCGGGAAGCGTGGCGCTTTCTCATAGCTCACGCTGTAGGTATCTCAGTTCGGT
GTAGGTCGTTCGCTCCAAGCTGGGCTGTGTGCACGAACCCCCCGTTCAGCCCGACCGCTGCGCCTTATCC
GGTAACTATCGTCTTGAGTCCAACCCGGTAAGACACGACTTATCGCCACTGGCAGCAGCCACTGGTAACA
GGATTAGCAGAGCGAGGTATGTAGGCGGTGCTACAGAGTTCTTGAAGTGGTGGCCTAACTACGGCTACAC
TAGAAGAACAGTATTTGGTATCTGCGCTCTGCTGAAGCCAGTTACCTTCGGAAAAAGAGTTGGTAGCTCT
TGATCCGGCAAACAAACCACCGCTGGTAGCGGTGGTTTTTTTGTTTGCAAGCAGCAGATTACGCGCAGAA
AAAAAGGATCTCAAGAAGATCCTTTGATCTTTTCTACGGGGTCTGACGCTCGTGGAACGAAAACTCACGT
TAAGGGATTTTGGTCATGAGATTATCAAAAAGGATCTTCACCTAGATCCTTTTAAATTAAAAATGAAGTT
TTAAATCAATCTAAAGTATATATGAGTAAACTTGGTCTGACAGTTACCAATGCTTAATCAGTGAGGCACC
TATCTCAGCGATCTGTCTATTTCGTTCATCCATAGTTGCCTGACTCCCCGTCGTGTAGATAACTACGATA
CGGGAGGGCTTACCATCTGGCCCCAGTGCTGCAATGATACCGCGAGACCCACGCTCACCGGCTCCAGATT
TATCAGCAATAAACCAGCCAGCCGGAAGGGCCGAGCGCAGAAGTGGTCCTGCAACTTTATCCGCCTCCAT
CCAGTCTATTAATTGTTGCCGGGAAGCTAGAGTAAGTAGTTCGCCAGTTAATAGTTTGCGCAACGTTGTT
GCCATTGCTACAGGCATCGTGGTGTCACGCTCGTCGTTTGGTATGGCTTCATTCAGCTCCGGTTCCCAAC
GATCAAGGCGAGTTACATGATCCCCCATGTTGTGCAAAAAAGCGGTTAGCTCCTTCGGTCCTCCGATCGT
TGTCAGAAGTAAGTTGGCCGCAGTGTTATCACTCATGGTTATGGCAGCACTGCATAATTCTCTTACTGTC
ATGCCATCCGTAAGATGCTTTTCTGTGACTGGTGAGTACTCAACCAAGTCATTCTGAGAATAGTGTATGC
GGCGACCGAGTTGCTCTTGCCCGGCGTCAATACGGGATAATACCGCGCCACATAGCAGAACTTTAAAAGT
GCTCATCATTGGAAAACGTTCTTCGGGGCGAAAACTCTCAAGGATCTTACCGCTGTTGAGATCCAGTTCG
ATGTAACCCACTCGTGCACCCAACTGATCTTCAGCATCTTTTACTTTCACCAGCGTTTCTGGGTGAGCAA
AAACAGGAAGGCAAAATGCCGCAAAAAAGGGAATAAGGGCGACACGGAAATGTTGAATACTCATACTCTT
CCTTTTTCAATATTATTGAAGCATTTATCAGGGTTATTGTCTCATGAGCGGATACATATTTGAATGTATT
TAGAAAAATAAACAAATAGGGGTTCCGCGCACATTTCCCCGAAAAGTGCCACCTGACGTCGACGGATCGG
GAGATCTCCCGATCCCCTATGGTGCACTCTCAGTACAATCTGCTCTGATGCCGCATAGTTAAGCCAGTAT
CTGCTCCCTGCTTGTGT
Features (pLannotate 1.2.2; 23 found; start..end, strand, type, name):
    138..517     +  enhancer       CMV enhancer: human cytomegalovirus immediate early enhancer
    518..717     +  promoter       CMV promoter: human cytomegalovirus (CMV) immediate early promoter
    735..915     +  LTR            5' LTR (truncated): truncated 5' long terminal repeat (LTR) from HIV-1
    962..1087    +  misc_feature   HIV-1 Ψ: packaging signal of human immunodeficiency virus type 1
   1071..1409    +  CDS            HIV-1 gag (fragment): gag protein from human immunodeficiency virus 1; gag
   1584..1817    +  misc_feature   RRE: The Rev response element (RRE) of HIV-1 allows for Rev-dependent mRNA export from the nucleus to the cytoplasm.
   2194..2294    +  CDS            Rev (fragment): human immunodeficiency virus 1 (HIV-1) Rev protein; rev; enhances nuclear export of unspliced and incompletely spliced viral mRNAs
   2344..2461    +  misc_feature   cPPT/CTS: central polypurine tract and central termination sequence of HIV-1
   2529..2769    +  promoter       U6 promoter: RNA polymerase III promoter for human U6 snRNA
   2815..2882    +  misc_RNA       tracrRNA (fragment): trans-activating CRISPR RNA for the Streptococcus pyogenes CRISPR/Cas9 system
   2941..4112    +  promoter       EF-1α promoter: strong constitutive promoter for human elongation factor EF-1α
   4124..4720    +  CDS            PuroR: puromycin N-acetyltransferase; pac from Streptomyces alboniger; confers resistance to puromycin
   4796..5515    +  CDS            EGFP: the original enhanced GFP (Yang et al., 1996) mammalian codon-optimized
   5538..5571    +  protein_bind   loxP: Cre-mediated recombination occurs in the 8-bp core sequence (GCATACAT). Cre recombinase
   5604..5627    +  misc_feature   MCS (fragment): pBluescript multiple cloning site
   5627..6215    +  misc_feature   WPRE: woodchuck hepatitis virus posttranscriptional regulatory element
   6216..6235    +  misc_feature   MCS (fragment): pBluescript multiple cloning site
   6237..6737    +  CDS            nef (fragment): NEF_HV1LA - Experimental evidence at protein level: Swiss-Prot protein existence level 1. Extracellular Nef protein targets CD4(+) T-lymphocytes for apoptosis by interacting with CXCR4 surface receptors. From Human immunodeficiency virus type 1 group M subtype B (isolate Lai) (HIV-1).
   6744..6924    +  LTR            5' LTR (truncated): truncated 5' long terminal repeat (LTR) from HIV-1
   6986..7574    -  rep_origin     ori: high-copy-number ColE1/pMB1/pBR322/pUC origin of replication
   7744..8604    -  CDS            AmpR: β-lactamase; bla; confers resistance to ampicillin, carbenicillin, and related antibiotics
   8605..8709    -  promoter       AmpR promoter: bla
   8768..8820    -  misc_feature   bom (fragment): basis of mobility region from pBR322
