[The description below was written by a language model from this plasmid's Addgene catalogue record and pLannotate feature annotations shown in this document.]
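Description:
pKHH030 is a lentiviral CRISPR guide-RNA cloning vector of about 8.8 kb, built for the CDKO system. The associated publication describes a CRISPR screen for pairwise genetic interactions. It derives from pMCB306, itself descended from an earlier U6-sgRNA lentiviral plasmid, with a human U6 promoter and BbsI sites added for guide insertion. In bacteria it is maintained through a high-copy ColE1/pUC-type origin and selected with ampicillin via the β-lactamase gene. The recorded growth strain is a recombination-deficient one of the kind commonly used for repeat-containing lentiviral plasmids.

The viral backbone follows a standard HIV-1 layout. A CMV enhancer/promoter is fused to a truncated 5' LTR to drive genomic RNA production in packaging cells. It is followed by the Ψ packaging signal with a gag fragment, the RRE for Rev-dependent nuclear export, and the cPPT/CTS. A WPRE, which enhances transcript expression, and a truncated LTR (annotated by the software as a 5' LTR) sit at the 3' end of the viral genome.

The payload has two transcription units. The human U6 RNA polymerase III promoter sits upstream of a short BbsI-flanked placeholder and a Streptococcus pyogenes Cas9 guide scaffold, annotated as a tracrRNA fragment, so a targeting spacer can be ligated in to produce a complete sgRNA. Downstream, the EF-1α promoter drives the puromycin N-acetyltransferase and EGFP coding sequences in series, giving both drug selection and fluorescent tracking of transduced cells. The element linking these two reading frames is not annotated. A single loxP site lies after EGFP, and its role is not stated in the record. The vector encodes no Cas9, which must be supplied separately.
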