Addgene plasmid #89358: pKHH030
Purpose: hU6 sgRNA cloning vector for CDKO system
Depositing lab: Michael Bassik. Depositing organization: Stanford University. Publication: Synergistic drug combinations for cancer identified in a CRISPR screen for pairwise genetic interactions. Han K, Jeng EE, Hess GT, Morgens DW, Li A, Bassik MC. Nat Biotechnol. 2017 Mar 20. doi: 10.1038/nbt.3834. PubMed 28319085.
Backbone
  Vector backbone: pMCB306, with addition of hU6 and BbsI sites for cloning of sgRNA
  Vector type: Mammalian Expression, Lentiviral, CRISPR
  Selectable markers: Puromycin ; GFP
Growth in bacteria
  Bacterial resistance: Ampicillin, 100 μg/mL
  Growth temperature: 37°C
  Growth strain: NEB Stable
  Copy number: High Copy
Gene/Insert
  Gene/Insert name: GFP, Puromycin resistance
  gRNA/shRNA sequence: GGTgtcttcgagaagacct
Terms and licenses: Academic/Nonprofit Terms; Industry Terms: Not Available to Industry
Depositor comments: pKHH030 is derived from pMCB306, which was originally derived from pU6-sgGFP-NT1 (addgene #46914) from the Weissman and Qi labs
How to cite: pKHH030 was a gift from Michael Bassik (Addgene plasmid # 89358 ; http://n2t.net/addgene:89358 ; RRID:Addgene_89358)
